>Addgene plasmid #77530 | ATM gRNA (BRDN0001146099) | addgene full sequence | sequence record 187938 | Addgene Assembled Sequence
CCCGGGTGCAAAGATGGATAAAGTTTTAAACAGAGAGGAATCTTTGCAGCTAATGGACCTTCTAGGTCTT
GAAAGGAGTGGGAATTGGCTCCGGTGCCCGTCAGTGGGCAGAGCGCACATCGCCCACAGTCCCCGAGAAG
TTGGGGGGAGGGGTCGGCAATTGATCCGGTGCCTAGAGAAGGTGGCGCGGGGTAAACTGGGAAAGTGATG
TCGTGTACTGGCTCCGCCTTTTTCCCGAGGGTGGGGGAGAACCGTATATAAGTGCAGTAGTCGCCGTGAA
CGTTCTTTTTCGCAACGGGTTTGCCGCCAGAACACAGGTAAGTGCCGTGTGTGGTTCCCGCGGGCCTGGC
CTCTTTACGGGTTATGGCCCTTGCGTGCCTTGAATTACTTCCACCTGGCTGCAGTACGTGATTCTTGATC
CCGAGCTTCGGGTTGGAAGTGGGTGGGAGAGTTCGAGGCCTTGCGCTTAAGGAGCCCCTTCGCCTCGTGC
TTGAGTTGAGGCCTGGCCTGGGCGCTGGGGCCGCCGCGTGCGAATCTGGTGGCACCTTCGCGCCTGTCTC
GCTGCTTTCGATAAGTCTCTAGCCATTTAAAATTTTTGATGACCTGCTGCGACGCTTTTTTTCTGGCAAG
ATAGTCTTGTAAATGCGGGCCAAGATCTGCACACTGGTATTTCGGTTTTTGGGGCCGCGGGCGGCGACGG
GGCCCGTGCGTCCCAGCGCACATGTTCGGCGAGGCGGGGCCTGCGAGCGCGGCCACCGAGAATCGGACGG
GGGTAGTCTCAAGCTGGCCGGCCTGCTCTGGTGCCTGGCCTCGCGCCGCCGTGTATCGCCCCGCCCTGGG
CGGCAAGGCTGGCCCGGTCGGCACCAGTTGCGTGAGCGGAAAGATGGCCGCTTCCCGGCCCTGCTGCAGG
GAGCTCAAAATGGAGGACGCGGCGCTCGGGAGAGCGGGCGGGTGAGTCACCCACACAAAGGAAAAGGGCC
TTTCCGTCCTCAGCCGTCGCTTCATGTGACTCCACGGAGTACCGGGCGCCGTCCAGGCACCTCGATTAGT
TCTCGAGCTTTTGGAGTACGTCGTCTTTAGGTTGGGGGGAGGGGTTTTATGCGATGGAGTTTCCCCACAC
TGAGTGGGTGGAGACTGAAGTTAGGCCAGCTTGGCACTTGATGTAATTCTCCTTGGAATTTGCCCTTTTT
GAGTTTGGATCTTGGTTCATTCTCAAGCCTCAGACAGTGGTTCAAAGTTTTTTTCTTCCATTTCAGGTGT
CGTGACGTACGGCCACCATGACCGAGTACAAGCCCACGGTGCGCCTCGCCACCCGCGACGACGTCCCCAG
GGCCGTACGCACCCTCGCCGCCGCGTTCGCCGACTACCCCGCCACGCGCCACACCGTCGATCCGGACCGC
CACATCGAGCGGGTCACCGAGCTGCAAGAACTCTTCCTCACGCGCGTCGGGCTCGACATCGGCAAGGTGT
GGGTCGCGGACGACGGCGCCGCCGTGGCGGTCTGGACCACGCCGGAGAGCGTCGAAGCGGGGGCGGTGTT
CGCCGAGATCGGCCCGCGCATGGCCGAGTTGAGCGGTTCCCGGCTGGCCGCGCAGCAACAGATGGAAGGC
CTCCTGGCGCCGCACCGGCCCAAGGAGCCCGCGTGGTTCCTGGCCACCGTCGGAGTCTCGCCCGACCACC
AGGGCAAGGGTCTGGGCAGCGCCGTCGTGCTCCCCGGAGTGGAGGCGGCCGAGCGCGCCGGGGTGCCCGC
CTTCCTGGAGACCTCCGCGCCCCGCAACCTCCCCTTCTACGAGCGGCTCGGCTTCACCGTCACCGCCGAC
GTCGAGGTGCCCGAAGGACCGCGCACCTGGTGCATGACCCGCAAGCCCGGTGCCTGAACGCGTTAAGTCG
ACAATCAACCTCTGGATTACAAAATTTGTGAAAGATTGACTGGTATTCTTAACTATGTTGCTCCTTTTAC
GCTATGTGGATACGCTGCTTTAATGCCTTTGTATCATGCTATTGCTTCCCGTATGGCTTTCATTTTCTCC
TCCTTGTATAAATCCTGGTTGCTGTCTCTTTATGAGGAGTTGTGGCCCGTTGTCAGGCAACGTGGCGTGG
TGTGCACTGTGTTTGCTGACGCAACCCCCACTGGTTGGGGCATTGCCACCACCTGTCAGCTCCTTTCCGG
GACTTTCGCTTTCCCCCTCCCTATTGCCACGGCGGAACTCATCGCCGCCTGCCTTGCCCGCTGCTGGACA
GGGGCTCGGCTGTTGGGCACTGACAATTCCGTGGTGTTGTCGGGGAAATCATCGTCCTTTCCTTGGCTGC
TCGCCTGTGTTGCCACCTGGATTCTGCGCGGGACGTCCTTCTGCTACGTCCCTTCGGCCCTCAATCCAGC
GGACCTTCCTTCCCGCGGCCTGCTGCCGGCTCTGCGGCCTCTTCCGCGTCTTCGCCTTCGCCCTCAGACG
AGTCGGATCTCCCTTTGGGCCGCCTCCCCGCGTCGACTTTAAGACCAATGACTTACAAGGCAGCTGTAGA
TCTTAGCCACTTTTTAAAAGAAAAGGGGGGACTGGAAGGGCTAATTCACTCCCAACGAAGACAAGATCTG
CTTTTTGCTTGTACTGGGTCTCTCTGGTTAGACCAGATCTGAGCCTGGGAGCTCTCTGGCTAACTAGGGA
ACCCACTGCTTAAGCCTCAATAAAGCTTGCCTTGAGTGCTTCAAGTAGTGTGTGCCCGTCTGTTGTGTGA
CTCTGGTAACTAGAGATCCCTCAGACCCTTTTAGTCAGTGTGGAAAATCTCTAGCAGTACGTATAGTAGT
TCATGTCATCTTATTATTCAGTATTTATAACTTGCAAAGAAATGAATATCAGAGAGTGAGAGGAACTTGT
TTATTGCAGCTTATAATGGTTACAAATAAAGCAATAGCATCACAAATTTCACAAATAAAGCATTTTTTTC
ACTGCATTCTAGTTGTGGTTTGTCCAAACTCATCAATGTATCTTATCATGTCTGGCTCTAGCTATCCCGC
CCCTAACTCCGCCCATCCCGCCCCTAACTCCGCCCAGTTCCGCCCATTCTCCGCCCCATGGCTGACTAAT
TTTTTTTATTTATGCAGAGGCCGAGGCCGCCTCGGCCTCTGAGCTATTCCAGAAGTAGTGAGGAGGCTTT
TTTGGAGGCCTAGGGACGTACCCAATTCGCCCTATAGTGAGTCGTATTACGCGCGCTCACTGGCCGTCGT
TTTACAACGTCGTGACTGGGAAAACCCTGGCGTTACCCAACTTAATCGCCTTGCAGCACATCCCCCTTTC
GCCAGCTGGCGTAATAGCGAAGAGGCCCGCACCGATCGCCCTTCCCAACAGTTGCGCAGCCTGAATGGCG
AATGGG
[124 nt withheld, positions 3367-3490]
C
[91 nt withheld, positions 3492-3582]
A
[49 nt withheld, positions 3584-3632]
CCTTTGACGTTGGAGTCCACGTTCTTT
[37 nt withheld, positions 3660-3696]
ACCCTATCTCGGTCTATTCTTTTGATTTATAAGGGATTTTGCCGATTTCGGCCTATTGGTTAAAAAATGA
GCTGATTTAACAAAAATTTAACGCGAATTTTAACAAAATATTAACGCTTACAATTTAGGTGGCACTTTTC
GGGGAAATGTGCGCGGAACCCCTATTTGTTTATTTTTCTAAATACATTCAAATATGTATCCGCTCATGAG
ACAATAACCCTGATAAATGCTTCAATAATATTGAAAAAGGAAGAGTATGAGTATTCAACATTTCCGTGTC
GCCCTTATTCCCTTTTTTGCGGCATTTTGCCTTCCTGTTTTTGCTCACCCAGAAACGCTGGTGAAAGTAA
AAGATGCTGAAGATCAGTTGGGTGCACGAGTGGGTTACATCGAACTGGATCTCAACAGCGGTAAGATCCT
TGAGAGTTTTCGCCCCGAAGAACGTTTTCCAATGATGAGCACTTTTAAAGTTCTGCTATGTGGCGCGGTA
TTATCCCGTATTGACGCCGGGCAAGAGCAACTCGGTCGCCGCATACACTATTCTCAGAATGACTTGGTTG
AGTACTCACCAGTCACAGAAAAGCATCTTACGGATGGCATGACAGTAAGAGAATTATGCAGTGCTGCCAT
AACCATGAGTGATAACACTGCGGCCAACTTACTTCTGACAACGATCGGAGGACCGAAGGAGCTAACCGCT
TTTTTGCACAACATGGGGGATCATGTAACTCGCCTTGATCGTTGGGAACCGGAGCTGAATGAAGCCATAC
CAAACGACGAGCGTGACACCACGATGCCTGTAGCAATGGCAACAACGTTGCGCAAACTATTAACTGGCGA
ACTACTTACTCTAGCTTCCCGGCAACAATTAATAGACTGGATGGAGGCGGATAAAGTTGCAGGACCACTT
CTGCGCTCGGCCCTTCCGGCTGGCTGGTTTATTGCTGATAAATCTGGAGCCGGTGAGCGTGGGTCTCGCG
GTATCATTGCAGCACTGGGGCCAGATGGTAAGCCCTCCCGTATCGTAGTTATCTACACGACGGGGAGTCA
GGCAACTATGGATGAACGAAATAGACAGATCGCTGAGATAGGTGCCTCACTGATTAAGCATTGGTAACTG
TCAGACCAAGTTTACTCATATATACTTTAGATTGATTTAAAACTTCATTTTTAATTTAAAAGGATCTAGG
TGAAGATCCTTTTTGATAATCTCATGACCAAAATCCCTTAACGTGAGTTTTCGTTCCACTGAGCGTCAGA
CCCCGTAGAAAAGATCAAAGGATCTTCTTGAGATCCTTTTTTTCTGCGCGTAATCTGCTGCTTGCAAACA
AAAAAACCACCGCTACCAGCGGTGGTTTGTTTGCCGGATCAAGAGCTACCAACTCTTTTTCCGAAGGTAA
CTGGCTTCAGCAGAGCGCAGATACCAAATACTGTTCTTCTAGTGTAGCCGTAGTTAGGCCACCACTTCAA
GAACTCTGTAGCACCGCCTACATACCTCGCTCTGCTAATCCTGTTACCAGTGGCTGCTGCCAGTGGCGAT
AAGTCGTGTCTTACCGGGTTGGACTCAAGACGATAGTTACCGGATAAGGCGCAGCGGTCGGGCTGAACGG
GGGGTTCGTGCACACAGCCCAGCTTGGAGCGAACGACCTACACCGAACTGAGATACCTACAGCGTGAGCT
ATGAGAAAGCGCCACGCTTCCCGAAGGGAGAAAGGCGGACAGGTATCCGGTAAGCGGCAGGGTCGGAACA
GGAGAGCGCACGAGGGAGCTTCCAGGGGGAAACGCCTGGTATCTTTATAGTCCTGTCGGGTTTCGCCACC
TCTGACTTGAGCGTCGATTTTTGTGATGCTCGTCAGGGGGGCGGAGCCTATGGAAAAACGCCAGCAACGC
GGCCTTTTTACGGTTCCTGGCCTTTTGCTGGCCTTTTGCTCACATGTTCTTTCCTGCGTTATCCCCTGAT
TCTGTGGATAACCGTATTACCGCCTTTGAGTGAGCTGATACCGCTCGCCGCAGCCGAACGACCGAGCGCA
GCGAGTCAGTGAGCGAGGAAGCGGAAGAGCGCCCAATACGCAAACCGCCTCTCCCCGCGCGTTGGCCGAT
TCATTAATGCAGCTGGCACGACAGGTTTCCCGACTGGAAAGCGGGCAGTGAGCGCAACGCAATTAATGTG
AGTTAGCTCACTCATTAGGCACCCCAGGCTTTACACTTTATGCTTCCGGCTCGTATGTTGTGTGGAATTG
TGAGCGGATAACAATTTCACACAGGAAACAGCTATGACCATGATTACGCCAAGCGCGCAATTAACCCTCA
CTAAAGGGAACAAAAGCTGGAGCTGCAAGCTTAATGTAGTCTTATGCAATACTCTTGTAGTCTTGCAACA
TGGTAACGATGAGTTAGCAACATGCCTTACAAGGAGAGAAAAAGCACCGTGCATGCCGATTGGTGGAAGT
AAGGTGGTACGATCGTGCCTTATTAGGAAGGCAACAGACGGGTCTGACATGGATTGGACGAACCACTGAA
TTGCCGCATTGCAGAGATATTGTATTTAAGTGCCTAGCTCGATACATAAACGGGTCTCTCTGGTTAGACC
AGATCTGAGCCTGGGAGCTCTCTGGCTAACTAGGGAACCCACTGCTTAAGCCTCAATAAAGCTTGCCTTG
AGTGCTTCAAGTAGTGTGTGCCCGTCTGTTGTGTGACTCTGGTAACTAGAGATCCCTCAGACCCTTTTAG
TCAGTGTGGAAAATCTCTAGCAGTGGCGCCCGAACAGGGACTTGAAAGCGAAAGGGAAACCAGAGGAGCT
CTCTCGACGCAGGACTCGGCTTGCTGAAGCGCGCACGGCAAGAGGCGAGGGGCGGCGACTGGTGAGTACG
CCAAAAATTTTGACTAGCGGAGGCTAGAAGGAGAGAGATGGGTGCGAGAGCGTCAGTATTAAGCGGGGGA
GAATTAGATCGCGATGGGAAAAAATTCGGTTAAGGCCAGGGGGAAAGAAAAAATATAAATTAAAACATAT
AGTATGGGCAAGCAGGGAGCTAGAACGATTCGCAGTTAATCCTGGCCTGTTAGAAACATCAGAAGGCTGT
AGACAAATACTGGGACAGCTACAACCATCCCTTCAGACAGGATCAGAAGAACTTAGATCATTATATAATA
CAGTAGCAACCCTCTATTGTGTGCATCAAAGGATAGAGATAAAAGACACCAAGGAAGCTTTAGACAAGAT
AGAGGAAGAGCAAAACAAAAGTAAGACCACCGCACAGCAAGCGGCCGCTGATCTTCAGACCTGGAGGAGG
AGATATGAGGGACAATTGGAGAAGTGAATTATATAAATATAAAGTAGTAAAAATTGAACCATTAGGAGTA
GCACCCACCAAGGCAAAGAGAAGAGTGGTGCAGAGAGAAAAAAGAGCAGTGGGAATAGGAGCTTTGTTCC
TTGGGTTCTTGGGAGCAGCAGGAAGCACTATGGGCGCAGCGTCAATGACGCTGACGGTACAGGCCAGACA
ATTATTGTCTGGTATAGTGCAGCAGCAGAACAATTTGCTGAGGGCTATTGAGGCGCAACAGCATCTGTTG
CAACTCACAGTCTGGGGCATCAAGCAGCTCCAGGCAAGAATCCTGGCTGTGGAAAGATACCTAAAGGATC
AACAGCTCCTGGGGATTTGGGGTTGCTCTGGAAAACTCATTTGCACCACTGCTGTGCCTTGGAATGCTAG
TTGGAGTAATAAATCTCTGGAACAGATTTGGAATCACACGACCTGGATGGAGTGGGACAGAGAAATTAAC
AATTACACAAGCTTAATACACTCCTTAATTGAAGAATCGCAAAACCAGCAAGAAAAGAATGAACAAGAAT
TATTGGAATTAGATAAATGGGCAAGTTTGTGGAATTGGTTTAACATAACAAATTGGCTGTGGTATATAAA
ATTATTCATAATGATAGTAGGAGGCTTGGTAGGTTTAAGAATAGTTTTTGCTGTACTTTCTATAGTGAAT
AGAGTTAGGCAGGGATATTCACCATTATCGTTTCAGACCCACCTCCCAACCCCGAGGGGACCCAGAGAGG
GCCTATTTCCCATGATTCCTTCATATTTGCATATACGATACAAGGCTGTTAGAGAGATAATTAGAATTAA
TTTGACTGTAAACACAAAGATATTAGTACAAAATACGTGACGTAGAAAGTAATAATTTCTTGGGTAGTTT
GCAGTTTTAAAATTATGTTTTAAAATGGACTATCATATGCTTACCGTAACTTGAAAGTATTTCGATTTCT
TGGCTTTATATATCTTGTGGAAAGGACGAAACACCGTCTACCCCAACAGCGACATGGTTTTAGAGCTAGA
AATAGCAAGTTAAAATAAGGCTAGTCCGTTATCAACTTGAAAAAGTGGCACCGAGTCGGTGCTTTTTTAA
GCTTGGCGTAACTAGATCTTGAGACAAATGGCAGTATTCATCCACAATTTTAAAAGAAAAGGGGGGATTG
GGGGGTACAGTGCAGGGGAAAGAATAGTAGACATAATAGCAACAGACATACAAACTAAAGAATTACAAAA
ACAAATTACAAAAATTCAAAATTTTCGGGTTTATTACAGGGACAGCAGAGATCCACTTTGGCGCCGGCTC
GAGGGGG
Features (pLannotate 1.2.2; 29 found; start..end, strand, type, name):
     14..80      +  CDS            small t antigen (fragment): SV40 (simian virus 40) small t antigen
    106..317     +  promoter       EF-1α core promoter: core promoter for human elongation factor EF-1α
    318..1256    +  intron         EF-1α intron A: intron upstream of the start codon of human EF-1α
   1278..1877    +  CDS            PuroR (fragment): puromycin N-acetyltransferase; pac from Streptomyces; confers resistance to puromycin
   1893..2481    +  misc_feature   WPRE: woodchuck hepatitis virus posttranscriptional regulatory element
   2532..2551    +  misc_feature   cPPT/CTS (fragment): central polypurine tract and central termination sequence of HIV-1
   2553..2786    +  LTR            3' LTR (ΔU3): self-inactivating 3' long terminal repeat (LTR) from HIV-1
   2864..2985    +  polyA_signal   SV40 poly(A) signal: SV40 polyadenylation signal
   3025..3160    +  rep_origin     SV40 ori: SV40 origin of replication
   3181..3199    -  promoter       T7 promoter: promoter for bacteriophage T7 RNA polymerase
   3207..3362    +  CDS            lacZα (fragment): LacZα fragment of β-galactosidase; lacZ fragment
   3367..3795    +  rep_origin     f1 ori (sequence partly withheld): f1 bacteriophage origin of replication; arrow indicates direction of (+) strand synthesis
   3848..3952    +  promoter       AmpR promoter: bla
   3953..4813    +  CDS            AmpR: β-lactamase; bla; confers resistance to ampicillin, carbenicillin, and related antibiotics
   4984..5572    +  rep_origin     ori: high-copy-number ColE1/pMB1/pBR322/pUC origin of replication
   5755..5847    +  CDS            lacI (fragment): lac repressor; lacI; The lac repressor binds to the lac operator to inhibit transcription in E. coli. This inhibition can be relieved by adding lactose or isopropyl-β-D-thiogalactopyranoside (IPTG).
   5860..5881    +  protein_bind   CAP binding site: CAP binding activates transcription in the presence of cAMP. E. coli catabolite activator protein
   5896..5926    +  promoter       lac promoter: promoter for the E. coli lac operon
   5934..5950    +  protein_bind   lac operator: The lac repressor binds to the lac operator to inhibit transcription in E. coli. This inhibition can be relieved by adding lactose or isopropyl-β-D-thiogalactopyranoside (IPTG). lac repressor encoded by lacI
   5995..6013    +  promoter       T3 promoter: promoter for bacteriophage T3 RNA polymerase
   6041..6267    +  promoter       RSV promoter: Rous sarcoma virus enhancer/promoter
   6268..6448    +  LTR            5' LTR (truncated): truncated 5' long terminal repeat (LTR) from HIV-1
   6495..6620    +  misc_feature   HIV-1 Ψ: packaging signal of human immunodeficiency virus type 1
   6604..6967    +  CDS            HIV-1 gag (fragment): gag protein from human immunodeficiency virus 1; gag
   7113..7346    +  misc_feature   RRE: The Rev response element (RRE) of HIV-1 allows for Rev-dependent mRNA export from the nucleus to the cytoplasm.
   7723..7749    +  CDS            Rev (fragment): human immunodeficiency virus 1 (HIV-1) Rev protein; rev; enhances nuclear export of unspliced and incompletely spliced viral mRNAs
   7753..7993    +  promoter       U6 promoter: RNA polymerase III promoter for human U6 snRNA
   8023..8098    +  misc_RNA       gRNA scaffold: guide RNA scaffold for the Streptococcus pyogenes CRISPR/Cas9 system
   8154..8271    +  misc_feature   cPPT/CTS: central polypurine tract and central termination sequence of HIV-1
