[The description below was written by a language model from this plasmid's Addgene catalogue record and pLannotate feature annotations shown in this document.]
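Description:
ATM gRNA (BRDN0001146099) is a third-generation lentiviral guide RNA plasmid built on the lentiGuide-Puro backbone and designed to direct Streptococcus pyogenes Cas9 to the human ATM gene (reference transcript NM_000051.3). It is an 8.3 kb high-copy plasmid maintained in E. coli through a ColE1/pUC-type origin and the AmpR β-lactamase gene. The backbone also carries an f1 origin, an SV40 origin and poly(A) signal, and remnants of lac and T7/T3 cloning-vector sequences.

The transfer cassette begins with an RSV promoter fused to a truncated HIV-1 5' LTR, which makes genomic RNA production Tat-independent. This is followed by the Ψ packaging signal with a partial gag region, the Rev response element for Rev-dependent nuclear export, and a cPPT/CTS element that aids nuclear import of the viral genome. It ends in a ΔU3 self-inactivating 3' LTR. Within this unit, the human U6 RNA polymerase III promoter drives the ATM-specific spacer joined to the S. pyogenes gRNA scaffold. A separate EF-1α promoter with its intron A expresses puromycin N-acetyltransferase for selection of transduced mammalian cells, and a downstream WPRE enhances transcript expression.

The plasmid does not encode Cas9, so it must be paired with a separate Cas9 vector such as lentiCas9-Blast or used in cells that already express Cas9. It belongs to a human kinome gRNA collection generated with optimized sgRNA design rules, and it is intended for knockout of ATM by lentiviral delivery.
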