Addgene plasmid #77530: ATM gRNA (BRDN0001146099)
Purpose: 3rd generation lentiviral gRNA plasmid targeting human ATM
Depositing lab: John Doench & David Root. Depositing organization: Broad Institute. Publication: Optimized sgRNA design to maximize activity and minimize off-target effects of CRISPR-Cas9. Doench JG, Fusi N, Sullender M, Hegde M, Vaimberg EW, Donovan KF, Smith I, Tothova Z, Wilen C, Orchard R, Virgin HW, Listgarten J, Root DE. Nat Biotechnol. 2016 Jan 18. doi: 10.1038/nbt.3437. PubMed 26780180.
Backbone
  Vector backbone: lentiGuide-Puro
  Backbone manufacturer: Zhang Lab (Addgene plasmid # 52963)
  Vector type: Mammalian Expression, Lentiviral, CRISPR
  Selectable markers: Puromycin
Growth in bacteria
  Bacterial resistance: Ampicillin, 100 μg/mL
  Growth temperature: 37°C
  Growth strain: DH5alpha
  Copy number: High Copy
Gene/Insert
  Gene/Insert name: ATM (alt names: ATM; NM_000051.3)
  gRNA/shRNA sequence: TCTACCCCAACAGCGACATG
  Species: H. sapiens (human)
  Entrez Gene: ATM (a.k.a. AT1, ATA, ATC, ATD, ATDC, ATE, TEL1, TELO1)
  Promoter: hU6
  Cloning method: Unknown
  Sequencing primers: 5′ U6-F; 3′ pS2-R
Terms and licenses: Academic/Nonprofit Terms; Industry Terms: Not Available to Industry
Depositor comments: The gRNA was designed to target the following Genbank reference sequence(s): NM_000051.3. Note that this plasmid does NOT contain Cas9. It should be used in conjunction with lentiCas9-Blast (Addgene #52962) or otherwise with cell lines already expressing Cas9. Browse the full kinome gRNA library at http://www.addgene.org/pooled-library/broadgpp-human-kinome/ or visit http://www.broadinstitute.org/rnai/public/ for detailed protocols and information.
How to cite: ATM gRNA (BRDN0001146099) was a gift from John Doench & David Root (Addgene plasmid # 77530 ; http://n2t.net/addgene:77530 ; RRID:Addgene_77530)
