>Addgene plasmid #77530 | ATM gRNA (BRDN0001146099) | depositor partial sequence | sequence record 144990 | Target Sequence
TCTACCCCAACAGCGACATG
