>Addgene plasmid #77530 | ATM gRNA (BRDN0001146099) | addgene partial sequence | sequence record 187937 | hU6-F
AGAAAGTAATAATTTCTTGGGTAGTTTGCAGTTTTAAAATTATGTTTTAAAATGGACTATCATATGCTTA
CCGTAACTTGAAAGTATTTCGATTTCTTGGCTTTATATATCTTGTGGAAAGGACGAAACACCGTCTACCC
CAACAGCGACATGGTTTTAGAGCTAGAAATAGCAAGTTAAAATAAGGCTAGTCCGTTATCAACTTGAAAA
AGTGGCACCGAGTCGGTGCTTTTTTAAGCTTGGCGTAACTAGATCTTGAGACAAATGGCAGTATTCATCC
ACAATTTTAAAAGAAAAGGGGGGATTGGGGGGTACAGTGCAGGGGAAAGAATAGTAGACATAATAGCAAC
AGACATACAAACTAAAGAATTACAAAAACAAATTACAAAAATTCAAAATTTTCGGGTTTATTACAGGGAC
AGCAGAGATCCACTTTGGCGCCGGCTCGAGGGGGCCCGGGTGCAAAGATGGATAAAGTTTTAAACAGAGA
GGAATCTTTGCAGCTAATGGACCTTCTAGGTCTTGAAAGGAGTGGGAATTGGCTCCGGTGCCCGTCAGTG
GGCAGAGCGC
